>Addgene plasmid #101112 | pAVPR2_TCS(Q’L)_HA-dCas9(N)_P2A-Puro-WPRE | depositor full sequence | sequence record 194494 | pAVPR2_TCS(Q’L)_HA-dCas9(N)_P2A-Puro-WPRE sequence 8031 bps
CTAGAGGTACCCGTTACATAACTTACGGTAAATGGCCCGCCTGGCTGACCGCCCAACGACCCCCGCCCAT
TGACGTCAATAGTAACGCCAATAGGGACTTTCCATTGACGTCAATGGGTGGAGTATTTACGGTAAACTGC
CCACTTGGCAGTACATCAAGTGTATCATATGCCAAGTACGCCCCCTATTGACGTCAATGACGGTAAATGG
CCCGCCTGGCATTGTGCCCAGTACATGACCTTATGGGACTTTCCTACTTGGCAGTACATCTACGTATTAG
TCATCGCTATTACCATGGTCGAGGTGAGCCCCACGTTCTGCTTCACTCTCCCCATCTCCCCCCCCTCCCC
ACCCCCAATTTTGTATTTATTTATTTTTTAATTATTTTGTGCAGCGATGGGGGCGGGGGGGGGGGGGGGG
CGCGCGCCAGGCGGGGCGGGGCGGGGCGAGGGGCGGGGCGGGGCGAGGCGGAGAGGTGCGGCGGCAGCCA
ATCAGAGCGGCGCGCTCCGAAAGTTTCCTTTTATGGCGAGGCGGCGGCGGCGGCGGCCCTATAAAAAGCG
AAGCGCGCGGCGGGCGGGAGTCGCTGCGCGCTGCCTTCGCCCCGTGCCCCGCTCCGCCGCCGCCTCGCGC
CGCCCGCCCCGGCTCTGACTGACCGCGTTACTCCCACAGGTGAGCGGGCGGGACGGCCCTTCTCCTCCGG
GCTGTAATTAGCTGAGCAAGAGGTAAGGGTTTAAGGGATGGTTGGTTGGTGGGGTATTAATGTTTAATTA
CCTGGAGCACCTGCCTGAAATCACTTTTTTTCAGGTTGGACCGGTGCGCCACCATGAAGACGATCATCGC
CCTGAGCTACATCTTCTGCCTGGTATTCGCCGACTACAAGGACGATGATGACGCCAGCATCGATATGCTC
ATGGCCTCTACCACAAGCGCTGTGCCCGGACATCCATCTCTTCCAAGTCTTCCCTCCAACAGCTCACAGG
AGAGGCCTCTGGATACCCGGGACCCACTTCTTGCAAGAGCGGAGCTCGCCTTGCTCTCCATCGTTTTCGT
TGCCGTCGCGTTGAGCAATGGTCTGGTGCTGGCCGCCCTGGCGCGACGAGGCCGCCGAGGCCACTGGGCG
CCTATTCATGTCTTTATCGGCCATCTCTGTCTTGCAGACCTGGCCGTGGCGCTGTTTCAGGTGCTCCCTC
AACTGGCTTGGAAAGCCACCGATAGATTCCGGGGGCCAGACGCACTGTGTCGGGCCGTGAAATACCTGCA
GATGGTGGGAATGTATGCCAGTTCATATATGATACTTGCTATGACCTTGGACAGACACAGGGCTATCTGT
CGCCCCATGCTGGCGTATAGGCACGGTTCCGGAGCCCATTGGAACAGGCCAGTTCTGGTTGCGTGGGCTT
TTTCCCTGCTTCTGAGCTTGCCCCAGTTGTTTATTTTCGCACAGAGAAATGTGGAGGGCGGATCTGGCGT
GACCGATTGCTGGGCTTGCTTCGCTGAGCCATGGGGCAGAAGGACCTACGTGACGTGGATTGCTCTCATG
GTGTTCGTTGCTCCCACCCTGGGGATCGCCGCATGCCAGGTCCTGATATTCAGAGAAATACACGCCTCCT
TGGTTCCTGGGCCAAGCGAGCGCCCTGGTGGAAGAAGACGGGGTCGAAGGACTGGCTCTCCAGGCGAAGG
CGCCCACGTATCAGCTGCGGTAGCTAAGACCGTACGCATGACACTGGTCATCGTCGTCGTTTACGTTCTT
TGCTGGGCCCCGTTTTTTTTGGTGCAGCTCTGGGCGGCCTGGGACCCCGAAGCACCCCTGGAAGGTGCTC
CATTCGTTCTGCTCATGCTTCTCGCTTCACTGAATAGCTGTACCAATCCTTGGATTTACGCCTCTTTCTC
CTCCAGTGTTAGCTCCGAGCTGCGGAGTCTTCTCTGTTGCGCCCGGGGCAGGACCCCCCCAAGCCTGGGT
CCACAGGACGAATCCTGCACTACCGCCTCCAGTTCCCTGGCCAAAGACACCTCTTCTATCGATACCGGTG
GACGCACCCCACCCAGCCTGGGTCCCCAAGATGAGTCCTGCACCACCGCCAGCTCCTCCCTGGCCAAGGA
CACTTCATCGACCGGTGAGAACCTGTACTTCCAGCTAACTAGTTACCCATACGACGTACCAGATTACGCT
GGAGGTTCTGGATCCGACAAGAAGTACAGCATCGGCCTGGCCATCGGCACCAACTCTGTGGGCTGGGCCG
TGATCACCGACGAGTACAAGGTGCCCAGCAAGAAATTCAAGGTGCTGGGCAACACCGACCGGCACAGCAT
CAAGAAGAACCTGATCGGAGCCCTGCTGTTCGACAGCGGCGAAACAGCCGAGGCCACCCGGCTGAAGAGA
ACCGCCAGAAGAAGATACACCAGACGGAAGAACCGGATCTGCTATCTGCAAGAGATCTTCAGCAACGAGA
TGGCCAAGGTGGACGACAGCTTCTTCCACAGACTGGAAGAGTCCTTCCTGGTGGAAGAGGATAAGAAGCA
CGAGCGGCACCCCATCTTCGGCAACATCGTGGACGAGGTGGCCTACCACGAGAAGTACCCCACCATCTAC
CACCTGAGAAAGAAACTGGTGGACAGCACCGACAAGGCCGACCTGCGGCTGATCTATCTGGCCCTGGCCC
ACATGATCAAGTTCCGGGGCCACTTCCTGATCGAGGGCGACCTGAACCCCGACAACAGCGACGTGGACAA
GCTGTTCATCCAGCTGGTGCAGACCTACAACCAGCTGTTCGAGGAAAACCCCATCAACGCCAGCGGCGTG
GACGCCAAGGCCATCCTGTCTGCCAGACTGAGCAAGAGCAGACGGCTGGAAAATCTGATCGCCCAGCTGC
CCGGCGAGAAGAAGAATGGCCTGTTCGGCAACCTGATTGCCCTGAGCCTGGGCCTGACCCCCAACTTCAA
GAGCAACTTCGACCTGGCCGAGGATGCCAAACTGCAGCTGAGCAAGGACACCTACGACGACGACCTGGAC
AACCTGCTGGCCCAGATCGGCGACCAGTACGCCGACCTGTTTCTGGCCGCCAAGAACCTGTCCGACGCCA
TCCTGCTGAGCGACATCCTGAGAGTGAACACCGAGATCACCAAGGCCCCCCTGAGCGCCTCTATGATCAA
GAGATACGACGAGCACCACCAGGACCTGACCCTGCTGAAAGCTCTCGTGCGGCAGCAGCTGCCTGAGAAG
TACAAAGAGATTTTCTTCGACCAGAGCAAGAACGGCTACGCCGGCTACATTGACGGCGGAGCCAGCCAGG
AAGAGTTCTACAAGTTCATCAAGCCCATCCTGGAAAAGATGGACGGCACCGAGGAACTGCTCGTGAAGCT
GAACAGAGAGGACCTGCTGCGGAAGCAGCGGACCTTCGACAACGGCAGCATCCCCCACCAGATCCACCTG
GGAGAGCTGCACGCCATTCTGCGGCGGCAGGAAGATTTTTACCCATTCCTGAAGGACAACCGGGAAAAGA
TCGAGAAGATCCTGACCTTCCGCATCCCCTACTACGTGGGCCCTCTGGCCAGGGGAAACAGCAGATTCGC
CTGGATGACCAGAAAGAGCGAGGAAACCATCACCCCCTGGAACTTCGAGGAAGTGGTGGACAAGGGCGCT
TCCGCCCAGAGCTTCATCGAGCGGATGACCAACTTCGATAAGAACCTGCCCAACGAGAAGGTGCTGCCCA
AGCACAGCCTGCTGTACGAGTACTTCACCGTGTATAACGAGCTGACCAAAGTGAAATACGTGACCGAGGG
AATGAGAGGTGGCGGTGGCTCGGGTACCGGATCTGGAGCCACCAATTTTTCTCTGCTGAAGCAGGCTGGT
GATGTTGAAGAAAACCCTGGACCTGAATTCATGACCGAGTACAAGCCCACGGTGCGCCTCGCCACCCGCG
ACGACGTCCCCAGGGCCGTACGCACCCTCGCCGCCGCGTTCGCCGACTACCCCGCCACGCGCCACACCGT
CGATCCGGACCGCCACATCGAGCGGGTCACCGAGCTGCAAGAACTCTTCCTCACGCGCGTCGGGCTCGAC
ATCGGCAAGGTGTGGGTCGCGGACGACGGCGCCGCGGTGGCGGTCTGGACCACGCCGGAGAGCGTCGAAG
CGGGGGCGGTGTTCGCCGAGATCGGCCCGCGCATGGCCGAGTTGAGCGGTTCCCGGCTGGCCGCGCAGCA
ACAGATGGAAGGCCTCCTGGCGCCGCACCGGCCCAAGGAGCCCGCGTGGTTCCTGGCCACCGTCGGCGTC
TCGCCCGACCACCAGGGCAAGGGTCTGGGCAGCGCCGTCGTGCTCCCCGGAGTGGAGGCGGCCGAGCGCG
CCGGGGTGCCCGCCTTCCTGGAGACCTCCGCGCCCCGCAACCTCCCCTTCTACGAGCGGCTCGGCTTCAC
CGTCACCGCCGACGTCGAGGTGCCCGAAGGACCGCGCACCTGGTGCATGACCCGCAAGGGGTAACTAAGT
AAGGATCGATCCAAGATATCGTATTCTTAACTATGTTGCTCCTTTTACGCTATGTGGATACGCTGCTTTA
ATGCCTTTGTATCATGCTATTGCTTCCCGTATGGCTTTCATTTTCTCCTCCTTGTATAAATCCTGGTTGC
TGTCTCTTTATGAGGAGTTGTGGCCCGTTGTCAGGCAACGTGGCGTGGTGTGCACTGTGTTTGCTGACGC
AACCCCCACTGGTTGGGGCATTGCCACCACCTGTCAGCTCCTTTCCGGGACTTTCGCTTTCCCCCTCCCT
ATTGCCACGGCGGAACTCATCGCCGCCTGCCTTGCCCGCTGCTGGACAGGGGCTCGGCTGTTGGGCACTG
ACAATTCCGTGGTGTTGTCGGGGAAGCTGACGTCCTTTCCATGGCTGCTCGCCTGTGTTGCCACCTGGAT
TCTGCGCGGGACGTCCTTCTGCTACGTCCCTTCGGCCCTCAATCCAGCGGACCTTCCTTCCCGCGGCCTG
CTGCCGGCTCTGCGGCCTCTTCCGCGTCTTCGCCTTCGCCCTCAGACGAGTCGGATCTCCCTTTGGGCCG
CCTCCCCGCCAATTCCTAGAGCTCGCTGATCAGCCTCGACTGTGCCTTCTAGTTGCCAGCCATCTGTTGT
TTGCCCCTCCCCCGTGCCTTCCTTGACCCTGGAAGGTGCCACTCCCACTGTCCTTTCCTAATAAAATGAG
GAAATTGCATCGCATTGTCTGAGTAGGTGTCATTCTATTCTGGGGGGTGGGGTGGGGCAGGACAGCAAGG
GGGAGGATTGGGAAGAGAATAGCAGGCATGCTGGGGAGCGGCCGCAGGAACCCCTAGTGATGGAGTTGGC
CACTCCCTCTCTGCGCGCTCGCTCGCTCACTGAGGCCGGGCGACCAAAGGTCGCCCGACGCCCGGGCTTT
GCCCGGGCGGCCTCAGTGAGCGAGCGAGCGCGCAGCTGCCTGCAGGGGCGCCTGATGCGGTATTTTCTCC
TTACGCATCTGTGCGGTATTTCACACCGCATA
[95 nt withheld, positions 5493-5587]
T
[46 nt withheld, positions 5589-5634]
C
[141 nt withheld, positions 5636-5776]
CCTTTGACGTTGGAGTCCACGTTCTTT
[37 nt withheld, positions 5804-5840]
ACTCTATCTCGGGCTATTCTTTTGATTTATAAGGGATTTTGCCGATTTCGGTCTATTGGTTAAAAAATGA
GCTGATTTAACAAAAATTTAACGCGAATTTTAACAAAATATTAACGTTTACAATTTTATGGTGCACTCTC
AGTACAATCTGCTCTGATGCCGCATAGTTAAGCCAGCCCCGACACCCGCCAACACCCGCTGACGCGCCCT
GACGGGCTTGTCTGCTCCCGGCATCCGCTTACAGACAAGCTGTGACCGTCTCCGGGAGCTGCATGTGTCA
GAGGTTTTCACCGTCATCACCGAAACGCGCGAGACGAAAGGGCCTCGTGATACGCCTATTTTTATAGGTT
AATGTCATGATAATAATGGTTTCTTAGACGTCAGGTGGCACTTTTCGGGGAAATGTGCGCGGAACCCCTA
TTTGTTTATTTTTCTAAATACATTCAAATATGTATCCGCTCATGAGACAATAACCCTGATAAATGCTTCA
ATAATATTGAAAAAGGAAGAGTATGAGTATTCAACATTTCCGTGTCGCCCTTATTCCCTTTTTTGCGGCA
TTTTGCCTTCCTGTTTTTGCTCACCCAGAAACGCTGGTGAAAGTAAAAGATGCTGAAGATCAGTTGGGTG
CACGAGTGGGTTACATCGAACTGGATCTCAACAGCGGTAAGATCCTTGAGAGTTTTCGCCCCGAAGAACG
TTTTCCAATGATGAGCACTTTTAAAGTTCTGCTATGTGGCGCGGTATTATCCCGTATTGACGCCGGGCAA
GAGCAACTCGGTCGCCGCATACACTATTCTCAGAATGACTTGGTTGAGTACTCACCAGTCACAGAAAAGC
ATCTTACGGATGGCATGACAGTAAGAGAATTATGCAGTGCTGCCATAACCATGAGTGATAACACTGCGGC
CAACTTACTTCTGACAACGATCGGAGGACCGAAGGAGCTAACCGCTTTTTTGCACAACATGGGGGATCAT
GTAACTCGCCTTGATCGTTGGGAACCGGAGCTGAATGAAGCCATACCAAACGACGAGCGTGACACCACGA
TGCCTGTAGCAATGGCAACAACGTTGCGCAAACTATTAACTGGCGAACTACTTACTCTAGCTTCCCGGCA
ACAATTAATAGACTGGATGGAGGCGGATAAAGTTGCAGGACCACTTCTGCGCTCGGCCCTTCCGGCTGGC
TGGTTTATTGCTGATAAATCTGGAGCCGGTGAGCGTGGAAGCCGCGGTATCATTGCAGCACTGGGGCCAG
ATGGTAAGCCCTCCCGTATCGTAGTTATCTACACGACGGGGAGTCAGGCAACTATGGATGAACGAAATAG
ACAGATCGCTGAGATAGGTGCCTCACTGATTAAGCATTGGTAACTGTCAGACCAAGTTTACTCATATATA
CTTTAGATTGATTTAAAACTTCATTTTTAATTTAAAAGGATCTAGGTGAAGATCCTTTTTGATAATCTCA
TGACCAAAATCCCTTAACGTGAGTTTTCGTTCCACTGAGCGTCAGACCCCGTAGAAAAGATCAAAGGATC
TTCTTGAGATCCTTTTTTTCTGCGCGTAATCTGCTGCTTGCAAACAAAAAAACCACCGCTACCAGCGGTG
GTTTGTTTGCCGGATCAAGAGCTACCAACTCTTTTTCCGAAGGTAACTGGCTTCAGCAGAGCGCAGATAC
CAAATACTGTTCTTCTAGTGTAGCCGTAGTTAGGCCACCACTTCAAGAACTCTGTAGCACCGCCTACATA
CCTCGCTCTGCTAATCCTGTTACCAGTGGCTGCTGCCAGTGGCGATAAGTCGTGTCTTACCGGGTTGGAC
TCAAGACGATAGTTACCGGATAAGGCGCAGCGGTCGGGCTGAACGGGGGGTTCGTGCACACAGCCCAGCT
TGGAGCGAACGACCTACACCGAACTGAGATACCTACAGCGTGAGCTATGAGAAAGCGCCACGCTTCCCGA
AGGGAGAAAGGCGGACAGGTATCCGGTAAGCGGCAGGGTCGGAACAGGAGAGCGCACGAGGGAGCTTCCA
GGGGGAAACGCCTGGTATCTTTATAGTCCTGTCGGGTTTCGCCACCTCTGACTTGAGCGTCGATTTTTGT
GATGCTCGTCAGGGGGGCGGAGCCTATGGAAAAACGCCAGCAACGCGGCCTTTTTACGGTTCCTGGCCTT
TTGCTGGCCTTTTGCTCACAT
Features (pLannotate 1.2.2; 18 found; start..end, strand, type, name):
     12..297     +  enhancer       CMV enhancer: human cytomegalovirus immediate early enhancer; contains an 18-bp deletion relative to the standard CMV enhancer
    299..576     +  promoter       chicken β-actin promoter: No description available
    577..804     +  intron         hybrid intron: hybrid between chicken β-actin (CBA) and minute virus of mice (MMV) introns (Gray et al., 2011)
    872..892     +  CDS            3xFLAG (fragment): three tandem FLAG® epitope tags
    905..2017    +  CDS            AVPR2: V2R_HUMAN - Also known as ADHR, DIR, DIR3, V2R. Experimental evidence at protein level: Swiss-Prot protein existence level 1. Receptor for arginine vasopressin. The activity of this receptor is mediated by G proteins which activate adenylate cyclase. Involved in renal water reabsorption. From Homo sapiens (Human).
   2144..2170    +  CDS            HA: HA (human influenza hemagglutinin) epitope tag
   2186..3787    +  CDS            dCas9(N): N-terminal portion of catalytically inactive Streptococcus pyogenes dCas9 carrying the D10A mutation (Zetsche et al., 2015)
   3881..4468    +  CDS            PuroR (fragment): puromycin N-acetyltransferase; pac from Streptomyces; confers resistance to puromycin
   4501..5049    +  misc_feature   WPRE (fragment): woodchuck hepatitis virus posttranscriptional regulatory element
   5080..5191    +  polyA_signal   bGH poly(A) signal: bovine growth hormone polyadenylation signal
   5296..5436    +  repeat_region  AAV2 ITR: inverted terminal repeat of adeno-associated virus serotype 2 inverted
   5441..5492    -  misc_feature   bom (fragment): basis of mobility region from pBR322
   5511..5966    +  rep_origin     f1 ori (sequence partly withheld): f1 bacteriophage origin of replication; arrow indicates direction of (+) strand synthesis
   5967..6016    -  misc_feature   bom (fragment): basis of mobility region from pBR322
   6118..6153    -  CDS            rop (fragment): Rop protein, which maintains plasmids at low copy number; rop
   6248..6352    +  promoter       AmpR promoter: bla
   6353..7213    +  CDS            AmpR: β-lactamase; bla; confers resistance to ampicillin, carbenicillin, and related antibiotics
   7384..7972    +  rep_origin     ori: high-copy-number ColE1/pMB1/pBR322/pUC origin of replication
