[The description below was written by a language model from this plasmid's Addgene catalogue record and pLannotate feature annotations shown in this document.]
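Description:
pAVPR2_TCS(Q'L)_HA-dCas9(N)_P2A-Puro-WPRE is an 8,031 bp mammalian expression plasmid for CRISPR-based synthetic biology. It encodes a chimeric receptor in which the human arginine vasopressin receptor 2 (AVPR2), a G protein-coupled receptor, is fused to the N-terminal fragment of catalytically inactive Streptococcus pyogenes dCas9. It was derived from the equivalent BDKRB2 construct by replacing that receptor with the AVPR2 coding sequence taken from an AVPR2-Tango plasmid. In bacteria it is maintained at high copy from a ColE1/pUC-type origin under ampicillin selection. The backbone also carries an f1 origin. A single AAV2 inverted terminal repeat is annotated downstream of the cassette, suggesting an AAV-type ancestor vector, although only one ITR was detected and the record does not describe the plasmid as a packaging substrate.

Expression is driven by a CMV enhancer and chicken β-actin promoter with a hybrid CBA/MVM intron. The open reading frame begins with a FLAG epitope, followed by AVPR2, then a linker region which, according to the plasmid name, contains a TCS(Q'L) element. This is presumably a variant protease cleavage site, though it is not annotated in the feature table. An HA tag and dCas9(N), which carries the D10A mutation, follow. A P2A peptide, again indicated only by the name, links this fusion to puromycin N-acetyltransferase, so selection with puromycin reports expression of the same transcript. A WPRE and bGH polyadenylation signal enhance and terminate the message.

The design fits the associated work on dCas9-based chimeric receptors for engineering synthetic signalling pathways. The record does not list the partner components, such as a complementary dCas9 C-terminal fragment, that this split half would presumably require.
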