Addgene plasmid #101112: pAVPR2_TCS(Q’L)_HA-dCas9(N)_P2A-Puro-WPRE
Purpose: Encodes dCas9(N) fused to AVPR2
Depositing lab: Tudor Fulga. Depositing organization: University of Oxford. Publication: Engineering Synthetic Signaling Pathways with Programmable dCas9-Based Chimeric Receptors. Baeumler TA, Ahmed AA, Fulga TA. Cell Rep. 2017 Sep 12;20(11):2639-2653. doi: 10.1016/j.celrep.2017.08.044. PubMed 28903044.
Backbone
  Vector backbone: pBDKRB2_TCS(Q’L)_HA-dCas9( N)_P2A-Puro-WPRE
  Modifications to backbone: The AVPR2 coding sequence was cloned from plasmid AVPR2-Tango (gift from Bryan Roth (Addgene plasmid #66227)) and replaced with BDKRB2 in pBDKRB2_TCS(Q’L)_HA-dCas9( N)_P2A-Puro-WPRE.
  Vector type: Mammalian Expression, CRISPR, Synthetic Biology
  Selectable markers: Puromycin
Growth in bacteria
  Bacterial resistance: Ampicillin, 100 μg/mL
  Growth temperature: 37°C
  Growth strain: DH5alpha
  Copy number: High Copy
Gene/Insert
  Gene/Insert name: AVPR2-dCas9(N)
  Tag / fusion protein: Flag (N terminal on insert); HA
Resource information
  A portion of this plasmid was derived from a plasmid made by: Plasmid AVPR2-Tango (gift from Bryan Roth, Addgene plasmid #66227); pBDKRB2_TCS(Q’L)_HA-dCas9( N)_P2A-Puro-WPRE.
Terms and licenses: Academic/Nonprofit Terms; Industry Terms: Not Available to Industry
How to cite: pAVPR2_TCS(Q’L)_HA-dCas9(N)_P2A-Puro-WPRE was a gift from Tudor Fulga (Addgene plasmid # 101112 ; http://n2t.net/addgene:101112 ; RRID:Addgene_101112)
