>Addgene plasmid #101112 | pAVPR2_TCS(Q’L)_HA-dCas9(N)_P2A-Puro-WPRE | addgene partial sequence | sequence record 194492 | Addgene Partial NGS Result
CGCTGCCTTCGCCCCGTGCCCCGCTCCGCCGCCGCCTCGCGCCGCCCGCCCCGGCTCTGACTGACCGCGT
TACTCCCACAGGTGAGCGGGCGGGACGGCCCTTCTCCTCCGGGCTGTAATTAGCTGAGCAAGAGGTAAGG
GTTTAAGGGATGGTTGGTTGGTGGGGTATTAATGTTTAATTACCTGGAGCACCTGCCTGAAATCACTTTT
TTTCAGGTTGGACCGGTGCGCCACCATGAAGACGATCATCGCCCTGAGCTACATCTTCTGCCTGGTATTC
GCCGACTACAAGGACGATGATGACGCCAGCATCGATATGCTCATGGCCTCTACCACAAGCGCTGTGCCCG
GACATCCATCTCTTCCAAGTCTTCCCTCCAACAGCTCACAGGAGAGGCCTCTGGATACCCGGGACCCACT
TCTTGCAAGAGCGGAGCTCGCCTTGCTCTCCATCGTTTTCGTTGCCGTCGCGTTGAGCAATGGTCTGGTG
CTGGCCGCCCTGGCGCGACGAGGCCGCCGAGGCCACTGGGCGCCTATTCATGTCTTTATCGGCCATCTCT
GTCTTGCAGACCTGGCCGTGGCGCTGTTTCAGGTGCTCCCTCAACTGGCTTGGAAAGCCACCGATAGATT
CCGGGGGCCAGACGCACTGTGTCGGGCCGTGAAATACCTGCAGATGGTGGGAATGTATGCCAGTTCATAT
ATGATACTTGCTATGACCTTGGACAGACACAGGGCTATCTGTCGCCCCATGCTGGCGTATAGGCACGGTT
CCGGAGCCCATTGGAACAGGCCAGTTCTGGTTGCGTGGGCTTTTTCCCTGCTTCTGAGCTTGCCCCAGTT
GTTTATTTTCGCACAGAGAAATGTGGAGGGCGGATCTGGCGTGACCGATTGCTGGGCTTGCTTCGCTGAG
CCATGGGGCAGAAGGACCTACGTGACGTGGATTGCTCTCATGGTGTTCGTTGCTCCCACCCTGGGGATCG
CCGCATGCCAGGTCCTGATATTCAGAGAAATACACGCCTCCTTGGTTCCTGGGCCAAGCGAGCGCCCTGG
TGGAAGAAGACGGGGTCGAAGGACTGGCTCTCCAGGCGAAGGCGCCCACGTATCAGCTGCGGTAGCTAAG
ACCGTACGCATGACACTGGTCATCGTCGTCGTTTACGTTCTTTGCTGGGCCCCGTTTTTTTTGGTGCAGC
TCTGGGCGGCCTGGGACCCCGAAGCACCCCTGGAAGGTGCTCCATTCGTTCTGCTCATGCTTCTCGCTTC
ACTGAATAGCTGTACCAATCCTTGGATTTACGCCTCTTTCTCCTCCAGTGTTAGCTCCGAGCTGCGGAGT
CTTCTCTGTTGCGCCCGGGGCAGGACCCCCCCAAGCCTGGGTCCACAGGACGAATCCTGCACTACCGCCT
CCAGTTCCCTGGCCAAAGACACCTCTTCTATCGATACCGGTGGACGCACCCCACCCAGCCTGGGTCCCCA
AGATGAGTCCTGCACCACCGCCAGCTCCTCCCTGGCCAAGGACACTTCATCGACCGGTGAGAACCTGTAC
TTCCAGCTAACTAGTTACCCATACGACGTACCAGATTACGCTGGAGGTTCTGGATCCGACAAGAAGTACA
GCATCGGCCTGGCCATCGGCACCAACTCTGTGGGCTGGGCCGTGATCACCGACGAGTACAAGGTGCCCAG
CAAGAAATTCAAGGTGCTGGGCAACACCGACCGGCACAGCATCAAGAAGAACCTGATCGGAGCCCTGCTG
TTCGACAGCGGCGAAACAGCCGAGGCCACCCGGCTGAAGAGAACCGCCAGAAGAAGATACACCAGACGGA
AGAACCGGATCTGCTATCTGCAAGAGATCTTCAGCAACGAGATGGCCAAGGTGGACGACAGCTTCTTCCA
CAGACTGGAAGAGTCCTTCCTGGTGGAAGAGGATAAGAAGCACGAGCGGCACCCCATCTTCGGCAACATC
GTGGACGAGGTGGCCTACCACGAGAAGTACCCCACCATCTACCACCTGAGAAAGAAACTGGTGGACAGCA
CCGACAAGGCCGACCTGCGGCTGATCTATCTGGCCCTGGCCCACATGATCAAGTTCCGGGGCCACTTCCT
GATCGAGGGCGACCTGAACCCCGACAACAGCGACGTGGACAAGCTGTTCATCCAGCTGGTGCAGACCTAC
AACCAGCTGTTCGAGGAAAACCCCATCAACGCCAGCGGCGTGGACGCCAAGGCCATCCTGTCTGCCAGAC
TGAGCAAGAGCAGACGGCTGGAAAATCTGATCGCCCAGCTGCCCGGCGAGAAGAAGAATGGCCTGTTCGG
CAACCTGATTGCCCTGAGCCTGGGCCTGACCCCCAACTTCAAGAGCAACTTCGACCTGGCCGAGGATGCC
AAACTGCAGCTGAGCAAGGACACCTACGACGACGACCTGGACAACCTGCTGGCCCAGATCGGCGACCAGT
ACGCCGACCTGTTTCTGGCCGCCAAGAACCTGTCCGACGCCATCCTGCTGAGCGACATCCTGAGAGTGAA
CACCGAGATCACCAAGGCCCCCCTGAGCGCCTCTATGATCAAGAGATACGACGAGCACCACCAGGACCTG
ACCCTGCTGAAAGCTCTCGTGCGGCAGCAGCTGCCTGAGAAGTACAAAGAGATTTTCTTCGACCAGAGCA
AGAACGGCTACGCCGGCTACATTGACGGCGGAGCCAGCCAGGAAGAGTTCTACAAGTTCATCAAGCCCAT
CCTGGAAAAGATGGACGGCACCGAGGAACTGCTCGTGAAGCTGAACAGAGAGGACCTGCTGCGGAAGCAG
CGGACCTTCGACAACGGCAGCATCCCCCACCAGATCCACCTGGGAGAGCTGCACGCCATTCTGCGGCGGC
AGGAAGATTTTTACCCATTCCTGAAGGACAACCGGGAAAAGATCGAGAAGATCCTGACCTTCCGCATCCC
CTACTACGTGGGCCCTCTGGCCAGGGGAAACAGCAGATTCGCCTGGATGACCAGAAAGAGCGAGGAAACC
ATCACCCCCTGGAACTTCGAGGAAGTGGTGGACAAGGGCGCTTCCGCCCAGAGCTTCATCGAGCGGATGA
CCAACTTCGATAAGAACCTGCCCAACGAGAAGGTGCTGCCCAAGCACAGCCTGCTGTACGAGTACTTCAC
CGTGTATAACGAGCTGACCAAAGTGAAATACGTGACCGAGGGAATGAGAGGTGGCGGTGGCTCGGGTACC
GGATCTGGAGCCACCAATTTTTCTCTGCTGAAGCAGGCTGGTGATGTTGAAGAAAACCCTGGACCTGAAT
TCATGACCGAGTACAAGCCCACGGTGCGCCTCGCCACCCGCGACGACGTCCCCAGGGCCGTACGCACCCT
CGCCGCCGCGTTCGCCGACTACCCCGCCACGCGCCACACCGTCGATCCGGACCGCCACATCGAGCGGGTC
ACCGAGCTGCAAGAACTCTTCCTCACGCGCGTCGGGCTCGACATCGGCAAGGTGTGGGTCGCGGACGACG
GCGCCGCGGTGGCGGTCTGGACCACGCCGGAGAGCGTCGAAGCGGGGGCGGTGTTCGCCGAGATCGGCCC
GCGCATGGCCGAGTTGAGCGGTTCCCGGCTGGCCGCGCAGCAACAGATGGAAGGCCTCCTGGCGCCGCAC
CGGCCCAAGGAGCCCGCGTGGTTCCTGGCCACCGTCGGCGTCTCGCCCGACCACCAGGGCAAGGGTCTGG
GCAGCGCCGTCGTGCTCCCCGGAGTGGAGGCGGCCGAGCGCGCCGGGGTGCCCGCCTTCCTGGAGACCTC
CGCGCCCCGCAACCTCCCCTTCTACGAGCGGCTCGGCTTCACCGTCACCGCCGACGTCGAGGTGCCCGAA
GGACCGCGCACCTGGTGCATGACCCGCAAGGGGTAACTAAGTAAGGATCGATCCAAGATATCGTATTCTT
AACTATGTTGCTCCTTTTACGCTATGTGGATACGCTGCTTTAATGCCTTTGTATCATGCTATTGCTTCCC
GTATGGCTTTCATTTTCTCCTCCTTGTATAAATCCTGGTTGCTGTCTCTTTATGAGGAGTTGTGGCCCGT
TGTCAGGCAACGTGGCGTGGTGTGCACTGTGTTTGCTGACGCAACCCCCACTGGTTGGGGCATTGCCACC
ACCTGTCAGCTCCTTTCCGGGACTTTCGCTTTCCCCCTCCCTATTGCCACGGCGGAACTCATCGCCGCCT
GCCTTGCCCGCTGCTGGACAGGGGCTCGGCTGTTGGGCACTGACAATTCCGTGGTGTTGTCGGGGAAGCT
GACGTCCTTTCCATGGCTGCTCGCCTGTGTTGCCACCTGGATTCTGCGCGGGACGTCCTTCTGCTACGTC
CCTTCGGCCCTCAATCCAGCGGACCTTCCTTCCCGCGGCCTGCTGCCGGCTCTGCGGCCTCTTCCGCGTC
TTCGCCTTCGCCCTCAGACGAGTCGGATCTCCCTTTGGGCCGCCTCCCCGCCAATTCCTAGAGCTCGCTG
ATCAGCCTCGACTGTGCCTTCTAGTTGCCAGCCATCTGTTGTTTGCCCCTCCCCCGTGCCTTCCTTGACC
CTGGAAGGTGCCACTCCCACTGTCCTTTCCTAATAAAATGAGGAAATTGCATCGCATTGTCTGAGTAGGT
GTCATTCTATTCTGGGGGGTGGGGTGGGGCAGGACAGCAAGGGGGAGGATTGGGAAGAGAATAGCAGGCA
TGCTGGGGAGCGGCCGCAGGAACCCCTAGTGATGGAGTTGGCCACTCCCTCTCTGCGCGCTCGCTCGCTC
ACTGAGGCCGGGCGACCAAAGGTCGCCCGACGCCCGGGCTTTGCCCGGGCGGCCTCAGTGAGCGAGCGAG
CGCGCAGCTGCCTGCAGGGGCGCCTGATGCGGTATTTTCTCCTTACGCATCTGTGCGGTATTTCACACCG
CATA
[95 nt withheld, positions 4905-4999]
T
[46 nt withheld, positions 5001-5046]
C
[141 nt withheld, positions 5048-5188]
CCTTTGACGTTGGAGTCCACGTTCTTT
[37 nt withheld, positions 5216-5252]
ACTCTATCTCGGGCTATTCTTTTGATTTATAAGGGATTTTGCCGATTTCGGTCTATTGGTTAAAAAATGA
GCTGATTTAACAAAAATTTAACGCGAATTTTAACAAAATATTAACGTTTACAATTTTATGGTGCACTCTC
AGTACAATCTGCTCTGATGCCGCATAGTTAAGCCAGCCCCGACACCCGCCAACACCCGCTGACGCGCCCT
GACGGGCTTGTCTGCTCCCGGCATCCGCTTACAGACAAGCTGTGACCGTCTCCGGGAGCTGCATGTGTCA
GAGGTTTTCACCGTCATCACCGAAACGCGCGAGACGAAAGGGCCTCGTGATACGCCTATTTTTATAGGTT
AATGTCATGATAATAATGGTTTCTTAGACGTCAGGTGGCACTTTTCGGGGAAATGTGCGCGGAACCCCTA
TTTGTTTATTTTTCTAAATACATTCAAATATGTATCCGCTCATGAGACAATAACCCTGATAAATGCTTCA
ATAATATTGAAAAAGGAAGAGTATGAGTATTCAACATTTCCGTGTCGCCCTTATTCCCTTTTTTGCGGCA
TTTTGCCTTCCTGTTTTTGCTCACCCAGAAACGCTGGTGAAAGTAAAAGATGCTGAAGATCAGTTGGGTG
CACGAGTGGGTTACATCGAACTGGATCTCAACAGCGGTAAGATCCTTGAGAGTTTTCGCCCCGAAGAACG
TTTTCCAATGATGAGCACTTTTAAAGTTCTGCTATGTGGCGCGGTATTATCCCGTATTGACGCCGGGCAA
GAGCAACTCGGTCGCCGCATACACTATTCTCAGAATGACTTGGTTGAGTACTCACCAGTCACAGAAAAGC
ATCTTACGGATGGCATGACAGTAAGAGAATTATGCAGTGCTGCCATAACCATGAGTGATAACACTGCGGC
CAACTTACTTCTGACAACGATCGGAGGACCGAAGGAGCTAACCGCTTTTTTGCACAACATGGGGGATCAT
GTAACTCGCCTTGATCGTTGGGAACCGGAGCTGAATGAAGCCATACCAAACGACGAGCGTGACACCACGA
TGCCTGTAGCAATGGCAACAACGTTGCGCAAACTATTAACTGGCGAACTACTTACTCTAGCTTCCCGGCA
ACAATTAATAGACTGGATGGAGGCGGATAAAGTTGCAGGACCACTTCTGCGCTCGGCCCTTCCGGCTGGC
TGGTTTATTGCTGATAAATCTGGAGCCGGTGAGCGTGGAAGCCGCGGTATCATTGCAGCACTGGGGCCAG
ATGGTAAGCCCTCCCGTATCGTAGTTATCTACACGACGGGGAGTCAGGCAACTATGGATGAACGAAATAG
ACAGATCGCTGAGATAGGTGCCTCACTGATTAAGCATTGGTAACTGTCAGACCAAGTTTACTCATATATA
CTTTAGATTGATTTAAAACTTCATTTTTAATTTAAAAGGATCTAGGTGAAGATCCTTTTTGATAATCTCA
TGACCAAAATCCCTTAACGTGAGTTTTCGTTCCACTGAGCGTCAGACCCCGTAGAAAAGATCAAAGGATC
TTCTTGAGATCCTTTTTTTCTGCGCGTAATCTGCTGCTTGCAAACAAAAAAACCACCGCTACCAGCGGTG
GTTTGTTTGCCGGATCAAGAGCTACCAACTCTTTTTCCGAAGGTAACTGGCTTCAGCAGAGCGCAGATAC
CAAATACTGTTCTTCTAGTGTAGCCGTAGTTAGGCCACCACTTCAAGAACTCTGTAGCACCGCCTACATA
CCTCGCTCTGCTAATCCTGTTACCAGTGGCTGCTGCCAGTGGCGATAAGTCGTGTCTTACCGGGTTGGAC
TCAAGACGATAGTTACCGGATAAGGCGCAGCGGTCGGGCTGAACGGGGGGTTCGTGCACACAGCCCAGCT
TGGAGCGAACGACCTACACCGAACTGAGATACCTACAGCGTGAGCTATGAGAAAGCGCCACGCTTCCCGA
AGGGAGAAAGGCGGACAGGTATCCGGTAAGCGGCAGGGTCGGAACAGGAGAGCGCACGAGGGAGCTTCCA
GGGGGAAACGCCTGGTATCTTTATAGTCCTGTCGGGTTTCGCCACCTCTGACTTGAGCGTCGATTTTTGT
GATGCTCGTCAGGGGGGCGGAGCCTATGGAAAAACGCCAGCAACGCGGCCTTTTTACGGTTCCTGGCCTT
TTGCTGGCCTTTTGCTCACATCTAGAGGTACCCGTTACATAACTTACGGTAAATGGCCCGCCTGGCTGAC
CGCCCAACGACCCCCGCCCATTGACGTCAATAGTAACGCCAATAGGGACTTTCCATTGACGTCAATGGGT
GGAGTATTTACGGTAAACTGCCCACTTGGCAGTACATCAAGTGTATCATATGCCAAGTACGCCCCCTATT
GACGTCAATGACGGTAAATGGCCCGCCTGGCATTGTGCCCAGTACATGACCTTATGGGACTTTCCTACTT
GGCAGTACATCTACGTATTAGTCATCGCTATTACCATGGTCGAGGTGAGCCCCACGTTCTGCTTCACTCT
CCCCATCTCCCCCCCCTCCCCACCCCCAATTTTGTATTTATTTATTTTTTAATTATTTTGTGCAGCGATG
GGGGCGGGGGG
